>Addgene plasmid #158979 | pKL09-GCaMP6f-mScarlet bb118 | addgene full sequence | sequence record 311291 | Addgene NGS Result
ATTTCAGATAAAAAAAATCCTTAGCTTTCGCTAAGGATGATTTCTGGAATTCGCGGCCGCTTCTAGAGTT
GACGGCTAGCTCAGTCCTAGGTATTGTGCTAGCATTAACTTTAAGAAGGAGATATACATACCCATGGGTT
CTCATCATCATCATCATCATGGTATGGCTAGCATGACTGGTGGACAGCAAATGGGTCGGGATCTGTACGA
CGATGACGATAAGGATCTCGCCACCATGGTCGACTCATCACGTCGTAAGTGGAATAAGACAGGTCACGCA
GTCAGAGCTATAGGTCGGCTGAGCTCACTCGAGAACGTCTATATCAAGGCCGACAAGCAGAAGAACGGCA
TCAAGGCGAACTTCAAGATCCGCCACAACATCGAGGACGGCGGCGTGCAGCTCGCCTACCACTACCAGCA
GAACACCCCCATCGGCGACGGCCCCGTGCTGCTGCCCGACAACCACTACCTGAGCGTGCAGTCCAAACTT
TCGAAAGACCCCAACGAGAAGCGCGATCACATGGTCCTGCTGGAGTTCGTGACCGCCGCCGGGATCACTC
TCGGCATGGACGAGCTGTACAAGGGCGGTACCGGAGGGAGCATGGTGAGCAAGGGCGAGGAGCTGTTCAC
CGGGGTGGTGCCCATCCTGGTCGAGCTGGACGGCGACGTAAACGGCCACAAGTTCAGCGTGTCCGGCGAG
GGTGAGGGCGATGCCACCTACGGCAAGCTGACCCTGAAGTTCATCTGCACCACCGGCAAGCTGCCCGTGC
CCTGGCCCACCCTCGTGACCACCCTGACCTACGGCGTGCAGTGCTTCAGCCGCTACCCCGACCACATGAA
GCAGCACGACTTCTTCAAGTCCGCCATGCCCGAAGGCTACATCCAGGAGCGCACCATCTTCTTCAAGGAC
GACGGCAACTACAAGACCCGCGCCGAGGTGAAGTTCGAGGGCGACACCCTGGTGAACCGCATCGAGCTGA
AGGGCATCGACTTCAAGGAGGACGGCAACATCCTGGGGCACAAGCTGGAGTACAACCTGCCGGACCAACT
GACTGAAGAGCAGATCGCAGAATTTAAAGAGGAATTCTCCCTATTTAACAAGGACGGGGATGGGACAATA
ACAACCAAGGAGCTGGGGACGGTGATGCGGTCTCTGGGGCAGAACCCCACAGAAGCAGAGCTGCAGGACA
TGATCAATGAAGTAGATGCCGACGGTGACGGCACAATCGACTTCCCTGAGTTCCTGACAATGATGGCAAG
AAAAATGAAATACAGGGACACGGAAGAAGAAATTAGAGAAGCGTTCGGTGTGTTTGATAAGGATGGCAAT
GGCTACATCAGTGCAGCAGAGCTTCGCCACGTGATGACAAACCTTGGAGAGAAGTTAACAGATGAAGAGG
TTGATGAAATGATCAGGGAAGCAGACATCGATGGGGATGGTCAGGTAAACTACGAAGAGTTTGTACAAAT
GATGACAGCGAAGGGTGGATCCGGTGGTAGCGGTGGTAGCGGTGGATCCATTAAAGAGTTCATGCGTTTT
AAAGTACACATGGAGGGTTCAATGAACGGACACGAATTTGAGATTGAGGGTGAGGGTGAGGGGCGTCCGT
ACGAAGGGACACAGACCGCCAAGTTGAAGGTCACCAAGGGGGGACCTTTGCCCTTTTCTTGGGACATCCT
TTCTCCCCAATTTATGTACGGGAGCCGCGCTTTCACGAAGCACCCGGCCGATATCCCGGATTATTACAAA
CAATCTTTTCCCGAGGGATTTAAGTGGGAACGTGTGATGAATTTCGAGGACGGCGGAGCTGTGACCGTGA
CGCAAGACACCAGTTTGGAGGATGGAACATTGATCTACAAGGTAAAGTTGCGTGGGACGAATTTTCCTCC
CGACGGTCCAGTTATGCAAAAGAAAACTATGGGCTGGGAAGCCAGTACGGAGCGCTTATATCCAGAGGAT
GGCGTCCTGAAAGGGGATATCAAAATGGCACTTCGCCTGAAGGACGGCGGGCGTTATTTAGCGGACTTCA
AGACCACGTACAAGGCAAAGAAACCTGTTCAGATGCCAGGCGCATATAACGTAGATCGTAAGTTAGATAT
CACTTCGCATAATGAAGATTATACAGTTGTAGAACAATACGAGCGCAGTGAGGGTCGCCACTCTACCGGG
GGGATGGACGAATTGTACAAGTGAGTTTAAACGGTCTCCAGCTTGGCTGTTTTGGCGGATGAGAGAAGAT
TTTCAGCCTGATACAGATTAAATCAGAACGCAGAAGCGGTCTGATAAAACAGAATTTGCCTGGCGGCAGT
AGCGCGGTGGTCCCACCTGACCCCATGCCGAACTCAGAAGTGAAACGCCGTAGCGCCGATGGTAGTGTGG
GGTCTCCCCATGCGAGAGTAGGGAACTGCCAGGCATCAAATAAAACGAAAGGCTCAGTCGAAAGACTGGG
CCTTGGCTTCCTCGCTCACTGACTCGCTGCGCTCGGTCGTTCGGCTGCGGCGAGCGGTATCAGCTCACTC
AAAGGCGGTAATACGGTTATCCACAGAATCAGGGGATAACGCAGGAAAGAACATGTGAGCAAAAGGCCAG
CAAAAGGCCAGGAACCGTAAAAAGGCCGCGTTGCTGGCGTTTTTCCACAGGCTCCGCCCCCCTGACGAGC
ATCACAAAAATCGACGCTCAAGTCAGAGGTGGCGAAACCCGACAGGACTATAAAGATACCAGGCGTTTCC
CCCTGGAAGCTCCCTCGTGCGCTCTCCTGTTCCGACCCTGCCGCTTACCGGATACCTGTCCGCCTTTCTC
CCTTCGGGAAGCGTGGCGCTTTCTCATAGCTCACGCTGTAGGTATCTCAGTTCGGTGTAGGTCGTTCGCT
CCAAGCTGGGCTGTGTGCACGAACCCCCCGTTCAGCCCGACCGCTGCGCCTTATCCGGTAACTATCGTCT
TGAGTCCAACCCGGTAAGACACGACTTATCGCCACTGGCAGCAGCCACTGGTAACAGGATTAGCAGAGCG
AGGTATGTAGGCGGTGCTACAGAGTTCTTGAAGTGGTGGCCTAACTACGGCTACACTAGAAGAACAGTAT
TTGGTATCTGCGCTCTGCTGAAGCCAGTTACCTTCGGAAAAAGAGTTGGTAGCTCTTGATCCGGCAAACA
AACCACCGCTGGTAGCGGTGGTTTTTTTGTTTGCAAGCAGCAGATTACGCGCAGAAAAAAAGGATCTCAA
GAAGATCCTTTGATCTTTTCTACGGGGTCTGACGCTCAGTGGAACGAAAACTCACGTTAAGGGATTTTGG
TCATGAGATTATCAAAAAGGATCTTCACCTAGATCCTTTTAAATTAAAAATGAAGTTTTAAATCAATCTA
AAGTATATATGAGTAAACTTGGTCTGACAGTTACCAATGCTTAATCAGTGAGGCACCTATCTCAGCGATC
TGTCTATTTCGTTCATCCATAGTTGCCTGACTCCCCGTCGTGTAGATAACTACGATACGGGAGGGCTTAC
CATCTGGCCCCAGTGCTGCAATGATACCGCGAGACCCACGCTCACCGGCTCCAGATTTATCAGCAATAAA
CCAGCCAGCCGGAAGGGCCGAGCGCAGAAGTGGTCCTGCAACTTTATCCGCCTCCATCCAGTCTATTAAT
TGTTGCCGGGAAGCTAGAGTAAGTAGTTCGCCAGTTAATAGTTTGCGCAACGTTGTTGCCATTGCTACAG
GCATCGTGGTGTCACGCTCGTCGTTTGGTATGGCTTCATTCAGCTCCGGTTCCCAACGATCAAGGCGAGT
TACATGATCCCCCATGTTGTGCAAAAAAGCGGTTAGCTCCTTCGGTCCTCCGATCGTTGTCAGAAGTAAG
TTGGCCGCAGTGTTATCACTCATGGTTATGGCAGCACTGCATAATTCTCTTACTGTCATGCCATCCGTAA
GATGCTTTTCTGTGACTGGTGAGTACTCAACCAAGTCATTCTGAGAATAGTGTATGCGGCGACCGAGTTG
CTCTTGCCCGGCGTCAATACGGGATAATACCGCGCCACATAGCAGAACTTTAAAAGTGCTCATCATTGGA
AAACGTTCTTCGGGGCGAAAACTCTCAAGGATCTTACCGCTGTTGAGATCCAGTTCGATGTAACCCACTC
GTGCACCCAACTGATCTTCAGCATCTTTTACTTTCACCAGCGTTTCTGGGTGAGCAAAAACAGGAAGGCA
AAATGCCGCAAAAAAGGGAATAAGGGCGACACGGAAATGTTGAATACTCATACTCTTCCTTTTTCAATAT
TATTGAAGCATTTATCAGGGTTATTGTCTCATGAGCGGATACATATTTGAATGTATTTAGAAAAATAAAC
AAATAGGGGTTCCGCGCACATTTCCCCGAAAAGTGCCACCTGACGTCTAAGAAACCATTATTATCATGAC
ATTAACCTATAAAAATAGGCGTATCACGAGGCAGA
Features (pLannotate 1.2.2; 11 found; start..end, strand, type, name):
      1..44      -  terminator     bacterial terminator: putative bacterial transcription terminator
     47..68      +  misc_feature   BioBrick prefix: BioBrick prefix for parts that do not start with "ATG"
     69..94      +  promoter       J23119(SpeI) promoter (fragment): bacterial promoter (Registry of Standard Biological Parts BBa J23119) modified to end with an SpeI site
    105..122     +  RBS            RBS (fragment): efficient ribosome binding site from bacteriophage T7 gene 10 (Olins and Rangwala, 1989)
    134..1483    +  CDS            GCaMP6f: improved fluorescent protein-based calcium sensor (Chen et al., 2013)
   1520..2191    +  CDS            mScarlet: mScarlet is a basic (constitutively fluorescent) red fluorescent protein published in 2016, derived from synthetic construct. It has moderate acid sensitivity.
   2298..2413    +  ncRNA          5S rRNA: Accession: RF00001 - 5S ribosomal RNA
   2417..2454    +  terminator     rrnB T1 terminator (fragment): transcription terminator T1 from the E. coli rrnB gene
   2632..3220    -  rep_origin     ori: high-copy-number ColE1/pMB1/pBR322/pUC origin of replication
   3391..4251    -  CDS            AmpR: β-lactamase; bla; confers resistance to ampicillin, carbenicillin, and related antibiotics
   4252..4356    -  promoter       AmpR promoter: bla
