[The description below was written by a language model from this plasmid's Addgene catalogue record and pLannotate feature annotations shown in this document.]
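Description:
pKL09-GCaMP6f-mScarlet bb118 is a small (about 4.4 kb) high-copy bacterial expression plasmid built on the bb118 backbone for constitutive production of a ratiometric-style calcium reporter in E. coli. It replicates from a ColE1/pUC-type origin and is selected through the β-lactamase (AmpR) gene driven by its own bla promoter, conferring ampicillin resistance.

The payload is a synthetic fusion of roughly 2.1 kb in which the genetically encoded calcium indicator GCaMP6f is tethered in frame to the red fluorescent protein mScarlet. The GCaMP6f portion was codon optimized for E. coli, synthesized as a gene fragment and inserted by Gibson assembly. Transcription comes from a sigma 70-dependent Anderson-family promoter, recorded by the depositor as BBa_J23118. The automated annotation labels this short region as a fragment of the closely related J23119 promoter, which most likely reflects the sequence similarity among members of this promoter series rather than a different part. The promoter sits just after a BioBrick prefix and is followed by a ribosome binding site derived from bacteriophage T7 gene 10. Downstream of the fusion lie a 5S rRNA segment and part of the rrnB T1 terminator, while a putative terminator upstream of the promoter helps insulate the cassette from read-through.

Because GCaMP6f fluorescence rises with calcium binding whereas mScarlet fluoresces constitutively, the red signal can serve as an expression and cell-size reference for the green calcium signal. The construct requires no inducer, and the associated work concerns membrane voltage and metabolic dysfunction in bacteria exposed to aminoglycosides.
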