Addgene plasmid #158979: pKL09-GCaMP6f-mScarlet bb118
Purpose: Constitutive expression (sigma 70 promoter) of GCaMP6f tethered to mScarlet fluorophores in E. coli.
Depositing lab: Joel Kralj. Depositing organization: University of Colorado, Boulder. Publication: Membrane voltage dysregulation driven by metabolic dysfunction underlies bactericidal activity of aminoglycosides. Bruni GN, Kralj JM. eLife. 2020 Aug 4;9. pii: 58706. doi: 10.7554/eLife.58706. PubMed 32748785.
Backbone
  Vector backbone: bb118
  Backbone size w/o insert (bp): 2300
  Total vector size (bp): 4440
  Vector type: Bacterial Expression
Growth in bacteria
  Bacterial resistance: Ampicillin, 100 μg/mL
  Growth temperature: 37°C
  Growth strain: DH5alpha
  Copy number: High Copy
Gene/Insert
  Gene/Insert name: GCaMP6f-mScarlet fusion
  Species: Synthetic
  Insert size (bp): 2061
  Mutation: codon optimized for e. coli from Addgene#100833
  Promoter: Bba_J23118 (sigma 70)
  Cloning method: Gibson Cloning
  Sequencing primers: 5′ tgccacctgacgtctaagaa; 3′ gctcactcaaaggcggtaat
Resource information
  A portion of this plasmid was derived from a plasmid made by: https://www.nature.com/articles/nature12354
Terms and licenses: Academic/Nonprofit Terms; Industry Terms: Not Available to Industry
Depositor comments: GCaMP6f was engineered in the paper above, then codon optimized for E. coli on a G-block and cloned into our bb100 backbone to facilitate constitutive expression . Please visit https://doi.org/10.1101/2020.04.23.058362 for bioRxiv preprint.
How to cite: pKL09-GCaMP6f-mScarlet bb118 was a gift from Joel Kralj (Addgene plasmid # 158979 ; http://n2t.net/addgene:158979 ; RRID:Addgene_158979)
