>Addgene plasmid #158979 | pKL09-GCaMP6f-mScarlet bb118 | depositor partial sequence | sequence record 307207 | Fw insert primer - tgccacctgacgtctaagaa
NNNNNNNNNNNNNNNNNATNAANTAGGCGTATCACGAGGCAGAATTTCAGATAAAAAAAATCCTTAGCTT
TCGCTAAGGATGATTTCTGGAATTCGCGGCCGCTTCTAGAGTTGACGGCTAGCTCAGTCCTAGGTATTGT
GCTAGCATTAACTTTAAGAAGGAGATATACATACCCATGGGTTCTCATCATCATCATCATCATGGTATGG
CTAGCATGACTGGTGGACAGCAAATGGGTCGGGATCTGTACGACGATGACGATAAGGATCTCGCCACCAT
GGTCGACTCATCACGTCGTAAGTGGAATAAGACAGGTCACGCAGTCAGAGCTATAGGTCGGCTGAGCTCA
CTCGAGAACGTCTATATCAAGGCCGACAAGCAGAAGAACGGCATCAAGGCGAACTTCAAGATCCGCCACA
ACATCGAGGACGGCGGCGTGCAGCTCGCCTACCACTACCAGCAGAACACCCCCATCGGCGACGGCCCCGT
GCTGCTGCCCGACAACCACTACCTGAGCGTGCAGTCCAAACTTTCGAAAGACCCCAACGAGNAGCGCGAT
CACATGGTCCTGCTGGAGTTCGTGACCGCCGCCGGGATCACTCTCGGCATGGACGAGCTGTACAAGGGCG
GTACCGGAGGGAGCATGGTGAGCAAGGGCGAGGAGCTGTTCACCGGGGTGGTGCCCNTCCTGGTCGAGCT
GGACGGCGACGTAAACGGCCACAAGTTCAGCGTGTCCGGCGAGGGTGAGGGCGATGCCACCTACGGCAAG
CTGACCCTGAAGTTCATCTGCACCACCGGCAAGCTGCCCGTGCCCTGGCCCACCCTCGTGACCACCCTGA
CCTACGGCGTGCAGTGCTTCAGCNGCTACCCCGACNNNNTGAAGCAGCACGACTTCTTCAGTCCGNCATG
CCCGAANGCTACNTCCAGNNCGCCACCATCTTCNTCAAGGACNANGGCNACTACANANNGCNNNAGGTGA
NTTCGNNGGNNNNNNNCCTGNNGAACCGCATCGANCTGAAGGNATCGACTTCNNNN
