>Addgene plasmid #158979 | pKL09-GCaMP6f-mScarlet bb118 | depositor partial sequence | sequence record 307208 | Rv insert primer - gctcactcaaaggcggtaat
NNNNNNNNNNNNNNNNNNANNACGANCGCAGCGAGTCAGTGAGCGAGGAAGCCAAGGCCCAGTCTTTCGA
CTGAGCCTTTCGTTTTATTTGATGCCTGGCAGTTCCCTACTCTCGCATGGGGAGACCCCACACTACCATC
GGCGCTACGGCGTTTCACTTCTGAGTTCGGCATGGGGTCAGGTGGGACCACCGCGCTACTGCCGCCAGGC
AAATTCTGTTTTATCAGACCGCTTCTGCGTTCTGATTTAATCTGTATCAGGCTGAAAATCTTCTCTCATC
CGCCAAAACAGCCAAGCTGGAGACCGTTTAAACTCACTTGTACAATTCGTCCATCCCCCCGGTAGAGTGG
CGACCCTCACTGCGCTCGTATTGTTCTACAACTGTATAATCTTCATTATGCGAAGTGATATCTAACTTAC
GATCTACGTTATATGCGCCTGGCATCTGAACAGGTTTCTTTGCCTTGTACGTGGTCTTGAAGTCCGCTAA
ATAACGCCCGCCGTCCTTCAGGCGAAGTGCCATTTTGATATCCCCTTTCAGGACGCCATCCTCTGGATAT
AAGCGCTCCGTACTGGCTTCCCAGCCCATAGTTTTCTTTTGCATAACTGGACCGTCGGGAGGAAAATTCG
TCCCACGCAACTTTACCTTGTAGATCAATGTTCCATCCTCCAAACTGGTGTCTTGCGTCACGGTCACAGC
TCCGCCGTCCTCGAAATTCATCACACGTTCCCACTTAAATCCCTCGGGAAAAGATTGTTTGTAATAATCC
GGGATATCGGCCGGGTGCTTCGTGAAAGCGCGGCTCCCGTACATAAATTGGGGANAAAGGATGTCCCAAG
AAAAGGGCAAAGGTCCCCCCTTGGNGACCTTCAACTTGGCGGTCTGTGTCCCTTCGTACGGACGCCCCTC
ANCCTCACCCTCAATCTCAAATTCGTGTCCGTTCATTGAACCCNNCNTNNNNTACTTTAAACGCATGAAC
TCNTNNNGNATCCACCGCTNCNANCGCTACCNCNGATCCNNCCTTCNCTGNCATCNTTTGTACNNN
