>Addgene plasmid #158979 | pKL09-GCaMP6f-mScarlet bb118 | depositor partial sequence | sequence record 307209 | GCaMP primer
NNNNNNNNNNNNNNNNNNGTCNTCCCCCCGGTAGAGTGGCGACCCTCACTGCGCTCGTATTGTTCTACAA
CTGTATAATCTTCATTATGCGAAGTGATATCTAACTTACGATCTACGTTATATGCGCCTGGCATCTGAAC
AGGTTTCTTTGCCTTGTACGTGGTCTTGAAGTCCGCTAAATAACGCCCGCCGTCCTTCAGGCGAAGTGCC
ATTTTGATATCCCCTTTCAGGACGCCATCCTCTGGATATAAGCGCTCCGTACTGGCTTCCCAGCCCATAG
TTTTCTTTTGCATAACTGGACCGTCGGGAGGAAAATTCGTCCCACGCAACTTTACCTTGTAGATCAATGT
TCCATCCTCCAAACTGGTGTCTTGCGTCACGGTCACAGCTCCGCCGTCCTCGAAATTCATCACACGTTCC
CACTTAAATCCCTCGGGAAAAGATTGTTTGTAATAATCCGGGATATCGGCCGGGTGCTTCGTGAAAGCGC
GGCTCCCGTACATAAATTGGGGAGAAAGGATGTCCCAAGAAAAGGGCAAAGGTCCCCCCTTGGTGACCTT
CAACTTGGCGGTCTGTGTCCCTTCGTACGGACGCCCCTCACCCTCACCCTCAATCTCAAATTCGTGTCCG
TTCATTGAACCCTCCATGTGTACTTTAAAACGCATGAACTCTTTAATGGATCCACCGCTACCACCGCTAC
CACCGGATCCACCCTTCGCTGTCATCATTTGTACAAACTCTTCGTAGTTTACCTGACCATCCCCATCGAT
GTCTGCTTCCCTGATCATTTCATCAACCTCTTCATCTGTTAACTTCTCTCCAAGGTTTGTCATCACGTGG
CGAAGCTCTGCTGCACTGATGTAGCCATTGCCATCCTTATCAAACACACCGAACGCTTCTCTAATTTCTT
CTTCCGTGTCCCTGTATTTCATTTTTCTTGCCATCATTGTCAGNAACTCAGGGAAGTCGATNGNGCCGTC
ANCGNCGGCATCTACTTCATTGATCATGTCCTGCAGCNNCTGCTNCNNNGGGNNN
